Addgene plasmid #99154: LentiCRISPRv2-mCherry
Purpose: Lentiviral vector encoding sgRNA cloning site + hSpCAS9-P2A-mCherry.
Depositing lab: Agata Smogorzewska. Depositing organization: Rockefeller University.
Backbone
  Vector backbone: LentiCRISPRv2
  Backbone manufacturer: Feng Zhang
  Backbone size w/o insert (bp): 10000
  Total vector size (bp): 14984
  Modifications to backbone: mCherry P2A-linked to hSpCAS9 by InFusion cloning.
  Vector type: Mammalian Expression, Lentiviral, CRISPR
  Selectable markers: mCherry
Growth in bacteria
  Bacterial resistance: Ampicillin, 100 μg/mL
  Growth temperature: 37°C
  Growth strain: NEB Stable
  Growth instructions: Use SapI digest to check for unwanted recombination of lentiviral plasmid. Only amplify in RecA- bacteria (eg. Stbl3).
  Copy number: High Copy
Gene/Insert 1
  Gene/Insert name: Cas9 (alt name: S. pyogenes CRISPR-Cas9)
  Species: Synthetic
  Insert size (bp): 4200
  Promoter: EFS-NS
  Tag / fusion protein: FLAG (C terminal on insert)
  Cloning method: Restriction Enzyme; 5′ cloning site AgeI, XbaI, AfeI (not destroyed); 3′ cloning site BamHI (not destroyed)
  Sequencing primers: 5′ hEF1aprom-F; 3′ WPRE-R
Gene/Insert 2
  Gene/Insert name: mCherry
  Species: Discoma sp.
  Insert size (bp): 708
  Promoter: EFS-NS
  Cloning method: Ligation Independent Cloning
  Sequencing primers: 5′ ACC AAA GAG GTG CTG GAC G; 3′ WPRE-R
Resource information
  A portion of this plasmid was derived from a plasmid made by: LentiCRISPRv2 was produced by Feng Zhang, MIT. mCherry is the copyright of Clontech.
Terms and licenses: Academic/Nonprofit Terms; Industry Terms: Not Available to Industry
Depositor comments: This LentiCRISPRv2 variant was produced by restriction digest and multi-fragment InFusion (Clontech) assembly. It has been validated for cutting efficiency following transduction and FACS-sorting for mCherry. Suitable for single- and multi-colour guided CRISPR editing in stem cells and cell lines. sgRNA of choice can be cloned in using BsmBI digest. Follow original LentiCRISPRv2 cloning protocol.
How to cite: LentiCRISPRv2-mCherry was a gift from Agata Smogorzewska (Addgene plasmid # 99154 ; http://n2t.net/addgene:99154 ; RRID:Addgene_99154)
