[The description below was written by a language model from this plasmid's Addgene catalogue record and pLannotate feature annotations shown in this document.]
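Description:
LentiCRISPRv2-mCherry is a third-generation-style, self-inactivating HIV-1 lentiviral CRISPR vector of about 15 kb, built on the LentiCRISPRv2 backbone and designed to deliver both a guide RNA and Cas9 to mammalian cells from a single plasmid. In bacteria it is maintained through a high-copy ColE1/pUC-type origin with ampicillin resistance. The record notes that, like other LTR-containing plasmids, it is prone to recombination and should be kept in recombination-deficient strains. The backbone also carries an f1 origin and, outside the viral genome, an SV40/EM7-driven bleomycin (Zeocin) resistance cassette. Because this cassette lies outside the LTRs, it is not transferred with the virus.

The packaged region is transcribed from a CMV enhancer/promoter fused to a truncated 5' LTR and includes the Ψ packaging signal, a gag fragment, RRE, cPPT/CTS, WPRE and a ΔU3 3' LTR. Within it, a human U6 promoter drives the S. pyogenes gRNA scaffold. Between the promoter and the scaffold sits a filler of nearly 2 kb, part of which the annotation software matched to a bacterial deoC gene. This filler is removed by BsmBI digestion when a chosen guide sequence is cloned in.

Downstream, the short EF-1α core promoter (EFS-NS) expresses human-codon-optimised SpCas9, listed as carrying a C-terminal FLAG tag. Cas9 is joined by a P2A self-cleaving peptide to mCherry, so both proteins come from one transcript. The FLAG and P2A elements are recorded in the catalogue fields but were not annotated in the feature table. mCherry is listed as the selectable marker, so transduced cells are identified and enriched by fluorescence sorting. The depositor reports validated cutting after transduction and FACS, and suggests the vector for single- or multi-colour CRISPR editing in stem cells and cell lines.
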