Features (pLannotate 1.2.2; 34 found; start..end, strand, type, name):
    277..705     -  rep_origin     f1 ori (sequence partly withheld): f1 bacteriophage origin of replication; arrow indicates direction of (+) strand synthesis
    726..747     -  promoter       SV40 promoter (fragment): SV40 enhancer and early promoter
    751..975     -  polyA_signal   bGH poly(A) signal: bovine growth hormone polyadenylation signal
   1007..1240    -  LTR            3' LTR (ΔU3): self-inactivating 3' long terminal repeat (LTR) from HIV-1
   1242..1261    -  misc_feature   cPPT/CTS (fragment): central polypurine tract and central termination sequence of HIV-1
   1312..1900    -  misc_feature   WPRE: woodchuck hepatitis virus posttranscriptional regulatory element
   1917..2624    -  CDS            mCherry: monomeric derivative of DsRed fluorescent protein (Shaner et al., 2004) mammalian codon-optimized
   2762..6865    -  CDS            Cas9: Cas9 (Csn1) endonuclease from the Streptococcus pyogenes Type II CRISPR/Cas system generates RNA-guided double strand breaks in DNA
   6890..7101    -  promoter       EF-1α core promoter: core promoter for human elongation factor EF-1α
   7127..7145    -  CDS            small t antigen (fragment): SV40 (simian virus 40) small t antigen
   7163..7238    -  misc_RNA       gRNA scaffold: guide RNA scaffold for the Streptococcus pyogenes CRISPR/Cas9 system
   8283..8942    +  CDS            deoC1: DEOC1_STAAN - Also known as dra. Experimental evidence at protein level: Swiss-Prot protein existence level 1. Catalyzes a reversible aldol reaction between acetaldehyde and D-glyceraldehyde 3-phosphate to generate 2-deoxy-D-ribose 5- phosphate. From Staphylococcus aureus (strain N315).
   9128..9368    -  promoter       U6 promoter: RNA polymerase III promoter for human U6 snRNA
   9419..9536    -  misc_feature   cPPT/CTS: central polypurine tract and central termination sequence of HIV-1
   9586..9686    -  CDS            Rev (fragment): human immunodeficiency virus 1 (HIV-1) Rev protein; rev; enhances nuclear export of unspliced and incompletely spliced viral mRNAs
  10063..10296   -  misc_feature   RRE: The Rev response element (RRE) of HIV-1 allows for Rev-dependent mRNA export from the nucleus to the cytoplasm.
  10442..10805   -  CDS            HIV-1 gag (fragment): gag protein from human immunodeficiency virus 1; gag
  10789..10914   -  misc_feature   HIV-1 Ψ: packaging signal of human immunodeficiency virus type 1
  10961..11141   -  LTR            5' LTR (truncated): truncated 5' long terminal repeat (LTR) from HIV-1
  11159..11358   -  promoter       CMV promoter: human cytomegalovirus (CMV) immediate early promoter
  11359..11738   -  enhancer       CMV enhancer: human cytomegalovirus immediate early enhancer
  11893..11945   +  misc_feature   bom (fragment): basis of mobility region from pBR322
  12004..12108   +  promoter       AmpR promoter: bla
  12109..12969   +  CDS            AmpR: β-lactamase; bla; confers resistance to ampicillin, carbenicillin, and related antibiotics
  13140..13728   +  rep_origin     ori: high-copy-number ColE1/pMB1/pBR322/pUC origin of replication
  13911..14003   +  CDS            lacI (fragment): lac repressor; lacI; The lac repressor binds to the lac operator to inhibit transcription in E. coli. This inhibition can be relieved by adding lactose or isopropyl-β-D-thiogalactopyranoside (IPTG).
  14016..14037   +  protein_bind   CAP binding site: CAP binding activates transcription in the presence of cAMP. E. coli catabolite activator protein
  14052..14082   +  promoter       lac promoter: promoter for the E. coli lac operon
  14086..14108   +  protein_bind   lac operator (fragment): The lac repressor binds to the lac operator to inhibit transcription in E. coli. This inhibition can be relieved by adding lactose or isopropyl-β-D-thiogalactopyranoside (IPTG). lac repressor encoded by lacI
  14179..14300   -  polyA_signal   SV40 poly(A) signal: SV40 polyadenylation signal
  14295..14420   -  CDS            ble (fragment): BLE_KLEPN - Experimental evidence at protein level: Swiss-Prot protein existence level 1. Binding protein with a strong affinity to the bleomycin family of antibiotics. Binds to CL990; an antimitotic-antibiotic compound. From Klebsiella pneumoniae.
  14430..14804   -  CDS            BleoR: antibiotic-binding protein; Sh ble from Streptoalloteichus hindustanus; confers resistance to bleomycin, phleomycin, and Zeocin™
  14823..14870   -  promoter       EM7 promoter: synthetic bacterial promoter&nbsp
  14918..263     -  promoter       SV40 promoter (across the origin): SV40 enhancer and early promoter
>Addgene plasmid #99154 | LentiCRISPRv2-mCherry | addgene full sequence | sequence record 352449 | Addgene NGS Result
GCCTCGGCCTCTGCATAAATAAAAAAAATTAGTCAGCCATGGGGCGGAGAATGGGCGGAACTGGGCGGAG
TTAGGGGCGGGATGGGCGGAGTTAGGGGCGGGACTATGGTTGCTGACTAATTGAGATGCATGCTTTGCAT
ACTTCTGCCTGCTGGGGAGCCTGGGGACTTTCCACACCTGGTTGCTGACTAATTGAGATGCATGCTTTGC
ATACTTCTGCCTGCTGGGGAGCCTGGGGACTTTCCACACCCTAACTGACACACATTCCACAGAATTAATT
CGCGTTAAATTTTTGTTAAATCAGCTCATTTTTTAACCAATAGGCCGAAATCGGCAAAATCCCTTATAAA
TCAAAAGAATAGACCGAGATAGGGT
[37 nt withheld, positions 376-412]
AAAGAACGTGGACTCCAACGTCAAAGG
[49 nt withheld, positions 440-488]
T
[91 nt withheld, positions 490-580]
G
[124 nt withheld, positions 582-705]
GGGGATACCCCCTAGAGCCCCAGCTGGTTCTTTCCGCCTCAGAAGCCATAGAGCCCACCGCATCCCCAGC
ATGCCTGCTATTGTCTTCCCAATCCTCCCCCTTGCTGTCCTGCCCCACCCCACCCCCCAGAATAGAATGA
CACCTACTCAGACAATGCGATGCAATTTCCTCATTTTATTAGGAAAGGACAGTGGGAGTGGCACCTTCCA
GGGTCAAGGAAGGCACGGGGGAGGGGCAAACAACAGATGGCTGGCAACTAGAAGGCACAGTCGAGGCTGA
TCAGCGGGTTTAAACGGGCCCTGCTAGAGATTTTCCACACTGACTAAAAGGGTCTGAGGGATCTCTAGTT
ACCAGAGTCACACAACAGACGGGCACACACTACTTGAAGCACTCAAGGCAAGCTTTATTGAGGCTTAAGC
AGTGGGTTCCCTAGTTAGCCAGAGAGCTCCCAGGCTCAGATCTGGTCTAACCAGAGAGACCCAGTACAAG
CAAAAAGCAGATCTTGTCTTCGTTGGGAGTGAATTAGCCCTTCCAGTCCCCCCTTTTCTTTTAAAAAGTG
GCTAAGATCTACAGCTGCCTTGTAAGTCATTGGTCTTAAAGTCGACGCGGGGAGGCGGCCCAAAGGGAGA
TCCGACTCGTCTGAGGGCGAAGGCGAAGACGCGGAAGAGGCCGCAGAGCCGGCAGCAGGCCGCGGGAAGG
AAGGTCCGCTGGATTGAGGGCCGAAGGGACGTAGCAGAAGGACGTCCCGCGCAGAATCCAGGTGGCAACA
CAGGCGAGCAGCCAAGGAAAGGACGATGATTTCCCCGACAACACCACGGAATTGTCAGTGCCCAACAGCC
GAGCCCCTGTCCAGCAGCGGGCAAGGCAGGCGGCGATGAGTTCCGCCGTGGCAATAGGGAGGGGGAAAGC
GAAAGTCCCGGAAAGGAGCTGACAGGTGGTGGCAATGCCCCAACCAGTGGGGGTTGCGTCAGCAAACACA
GTGCACACCACGCCACGTTGCCTGACAACGGGCCACAACTCCTCATAAAGAGACAGCAACCAGGATTTAT
ACAAGGAGGAGAAAATGAAAGCCATACGGGAAGCAATAGCATGATACAAAGGCATTAAAGCAGCGTATCC
ACATAGCGTAAAAGGAGCAACATAGTTAAGAATACCAGTCAATCTTTCACAAATTTTGTAATCCAGAGGT
TGATTGTCGACTTAACGCGTTTACTTGTACAGCTCGTCCATGCCGCCGGTGGAGTGGCGGCCCTCGGCGC
GTTCGTACTGTTCCACGATGGTGTAGTCCTCGTTGTGGGAGGTGATGTCCAACTTGATGTTGACGTTGTA
GGCGCCGGGCAGCTGCACGGGCTTCTTGGCCTTGTAGGTGGTCTTGACCTCAGCGTCGTAGTGGCCGCCG
TCCTTCAGCTTCAGCCTCTGCTTGATCTCGCCCTTCAGGGCGCCGTCCTCGGGGTACATCCGCTCGGAGG
AGGCCTCCCAGCCCATGGTCTTCTTCTGCATTACGGGGCCGTCGGAGGGGAAGTTGGTGCCGCGCAGCTT
CACCTTGTAGATGAACTCGCCGTCCTGCAGGGAGGAGTCCTGGGTCACGGTCACCACGCCGCCGTCCTCG
AAGTTCATCACGCGCTCCCACTTGAAGCCCTCGGGGAAGGACAGCTTCAAGTAGTCGGGGATGTCGGCGG
GGTGCTTCACGTAGGCCTTGGAGCCGTACATGAACTGAGGGGACAGGATGTCCCAGGCGAAGGGCAGGGG
GCCACCCTTGGTCACCTTCAGCTTGGCGGTCTGGGTGCCCTCGTAGGGGCGGCCCTCGCCCTCGCCCTCG
ATCTCGAACTCGTGGCCGTTCACGGAGCCCTCCATGTGCACCTTGAAGCGCATGAACTCCTTGATGATGG
CCATGTTATCCTCCTCGCCCTTGCTCACCGGTCCAGGATTCTCTTCGACATCTCCGGCTTGTTTCAGCAG
AGAGAAGTTTGTTGCGCCGGATCCCTTATCGTCATCGTCTTTGTAATCTTTCTTCTTCTTAGCCTGTCCA
GCCTTCTTTGTGGCGGCAGGTCGCTTGTCGCCTCCCAGCTGAGACAGGTCGATCCGTGTCTCGTACAGGC
CGGTGATGCTCTGGTGGATCAGGGTGGCGTCCAGCACCTCTTTGGTGCTGGTGTACCTCTTCCGGTCGAT
GGTGGTGTCAAAGTACTTGAAGGCGGCAGGGGCTCCCAGATTGGTCAGGGTAAACAGGTGGATGATATTC
TCGGCCTGCTCTCTGATGGGCTTATCCCGGTGCTTGTTGTAGGCGGACAGCACTTTGTCCAGATTAGCGT
CGGCCAGGATCACTCTCTTGGAGAACTCGCTGATCTGCTCGATGATCTCGTCCAGGTAGTGCTTGTGCTG
TTCCACAAACAGCTGTTTCTGCTCATTATCCTCGGGGGAGCCCTTCAGCTTCTCATAGTGGCTGGCCAGG
TACAGGAAGTTCACATATTTGGAGGGCAGGGCCAGTTCGTTTCCCTTCTGCAGTTCGCCGGCAGAGGCCA
GCATTCTCTTCCGGCCGTTTTCCAGCTCGAACAGGGAGTACTTAGGCAGCTTGATGATCAGGTCCTTTTT
CACTTCTTTGTAGCCCTTGGCTTCCAGAAAGTCGATGGGATTCTTCTCGAAGCTGCTTCTTTCCATGATG
GTGATCCCCAGCAGCTCTTTCACACTCTTCAGTTTCTTGGACTTGCCCTTTTCCACTTTGGCCACCACCA
GCACAGAATAGGCCACGGTGGGGCTGTCGAAGCCGCCGTACTTCTTAGGGTCCCAGTCCTTCTTTCTGGC
GATCAGCTTATCGCTGTTCCTCTTGGGCAGGATAGACTCTTTGCTGAAGCCGCCTGTCTGCACCTCGGTC
TTTTTCACGATATTCACTTGGGGCATGCTCAGCACTTTCCGCACGGTGGCAAAATCCCGGCCCTTATCCC
ACACGATCTCCCCGGTTTCGCCGTTTGTCTCGATCAGAGGCCGCTTCCGGATCTCGCCGTTGGCCAGGGT
AATCTCGGTCTTGAAAAAGTTCATGATGTTGCTGTAGAAGAAGTACTTGGCGGTAGCCTTGCCGATTTCC
TGCTCGCTCTTGGCGATCATCTTCCGCACGTCGTACACCTTGTAGTCGCCGTACACGAACTCGCTTTCCA
GCTTAGGGTACTTTTTGATCAGGGCGGTTCCCACGACGGCGTTCAGGTAGGCGTCGTGGGCGTGGTGGTA
GTTGTTGATCTCGCGCACTTTGTAAAACTGGAAATCCTTCCGGAAATCGGACACCAGCTTGGACTTCAGG
GTGATCACTTTCACTTCCCGGATCAGCTTGTCATTCTCGTCGTACTTAGTGTTCATCCGGGAGTCCAGGA
TCTGTGCCACGTGCTTTGTGATCTGCCGGGTTTCCACCAGCTGTCTCTTGATGAAGCCGGCCTTATCCAG
TTCGCTCAGGCCGCCTCTCTCGGCCTTGGTCAGATTGTCGAACTTTCTCTGGGTAATCAGCTTGGCGTTC
AGCAGCTGCCGCCAGTAGTTCTTCATCTTCTTCACGACCTCTTCGGAGGGCACGTTGTCGCTCTTGCCCC
GGTTCTTGTCGCTTCTGGTCAGCACCTTGTTGTCGATGGAGTCGTCCTTCAGAAAGCTCTGAGGCACGAT
ATGGTCCACATCGTAGTCGGACAGCCGGTTGATGTCCAGTTCCTGGTCCACGTACATATCCCGCCCATTC
TGCAGGTAGTACAGGTACAGCTTCTCGTTCTGCAGCTGGGTGTTTTCCACGGGGTGTTCTTTCAGGATCT
GGCTGCCCAGCTCTTTGATGCCCTCTTCGATCCGCTTCATTCTCTCGCGGCTGTTCTTCTGTCCCTTCTG
GGTGGTCTGGTTCTCTCTGGCCATTTCGATCACGATGTTCTCGGGCTTGTGCCGGCCCATCACTTTCACG
AGCTCGTCCACCACCTTCACTGTCTGCAGGATGCCCTTCTTAATGGCGGGGCTGCCGGCCAGATTGGCAA
TGTGCTCGTGCAGGCTATCGCCCTGGCCGGACACCTGGGCTTTCTGGATGTCCTCTTTAAAGGTCAGGCT
GTCGTCGTGGATCAGCTGCATGAAGTTTCTGTTGGCGAAGCCGTCGGACTTCAGGAAATCCAGGATTGTC
TTGCCGGACTGCTTGTCCCGGATGCCGTTGATCAGCTTCCGGCTCAGCCTGCCCCAGCCGGTGTATCTCC
GCCGCTTCAGCTGCTTCATCACTTTGTCGTCGAACAGGTGGGCATAGGTTTTCAGCCGTTCCTCGATCAT
CTCTCTGTCCTCAAACAGTGTCAGGGTCAGCACGATATCTTCCAGAATGTCCTCGTTTTCCTCATTGTCC
AGGAAGTCCTTGTCCTTGATAATTTTCAGCAGATCGTGGTATGTGCCCAGGGAGGCGTTGAACCGATCTT
CCACGCCGGAGATTTCCACGGAGTCGAAGCACTCGATTTTCTTGAAGTAGTCCTCTTTCAGCTGCTTCAC
GGTCACTTTCCGGTTGGTCTTGAACAGCAGGTCCACGATGGCCTTTTTCTGCTCGCCGCTCAGGAAGGCG
GGCTTTCTCATTCCCTCGGTCACGTATTTCACTTTGGTCAGCTCGTTATACACGGTGAAGTACTCGTACA
GCAGGCTGTGCTTGGGCAGCACCTTCTCGTTGGGCAGGTTCTTATCGAAGTTGGTCATCCGCTCGATGAA
GCTCTGGGCGGAAGCGCCCTTGTCCACCACTTCCTCGAAGTTCCAGGGGGTGATGGTTTCCTCGCTCTTT
CTGGTCATCCAGGCGAATCTGCTGTTTCCCCTGGCCAGAGGGCCCACGTAGTAGGGGATGCGGAAGGTCA
GGATCTTCTCGATCTTTTCCCGGTTGTCCTTCAGGAATGGGTAAAAATCTTCCTGCCGCCGCAGAATGGC
GTGCAGCTCTCCCAGGTGGATCTGGTGGGGGATGCTGCCGTTGTCGAAGGTCCGCTGCTTCCGCAGCAGG
TCCTCTCTGTTCAGCTTCACGAGCAGTTCCTCGGTGCCGTCCATCTTTTCCAGGATGGGCTTGATGAACT
TGTAGAACTCTTCCTGGCTGGCTCCGCCGTCAATGTAGCCGGCGTAGCCGTTCTTGCTCTGGTCGAAGAA
AATCTCTTTGTACTTCTCAGGCAGCTGCTGCCGCACGAGAGCTTTCAGCAGGGTCAGGTCCTGGTGGTGC
TCGTCGTATCTCTTGATCATAGAGGCGCTCAGGGGGGCCTTGGTGATCTCGGTGTTCACTCTCAGGATGT
CGCTCAGCAGGATGGCGTCGGACAGGTTCTTGGCGGCCAGAAACAGGTCGGCGTACTGGTCGCCGATCTG
GGCCAGCAGGTTGTCCAGGTCGTCGTCGTAGGTGTCCTTGCTCAGCTGCAGTTTGGCATCCTCGGCCAGG
TCGAAGTTGCTCTTGAAGTTGGGGGTCAGGCCCAGGCTCAGGGCAATCAGGTTTCCGAACAGGCCATTCT
TCTTCTCGCCGGGCAGCTGGGCGATCAGATTTTCCAGCCGTCTGCTCTTGCTCAGTCTGGCAGACAGGAT
GGCCTTGGCGTCCACGCCGCTGGCGTTGATGGGGTTTTCCTCGAACAGCTGGTTGTAGGTCTGCACCAGC
TGGATGAACAGCTTGTCCACGTCGCTGTTGTCGGGGTTCAGGTCGCCCTCGATCAGGAAGTGGCCCCGGA
ACTTGATCATGTGGGCCAGGGCCAGATAGATCAGCCGCAGGTCGGCCTTGTCGGTGCTGTCCACCAGTTT
CTTTCTCAGGTGGTAGATGGTGGGGTACTTCTCGTGGTAGGCCACCTCGTCCACGATGTTGCCGAAGATG
GGGTGCCGCTCGTGCTTCTTATCCTCTTCCACCAGGAAGGACTCTTCCAGTCTGTGGAAGAAGCTGTCGT
CCACCTTGGCCATCTCGTTGCTGAAGATCTCTTGCAGATAGCAGATCCGGTTCTTCCGTCTGGTGTATCT
TCTTCTGGCGGTTCTCTTCAGCCGGGTGGCCTCGGCTGTTTCGCCGCTGTCGAACAGCAGGGCTCCGATC
AGGTTCTTCTTGATGCTGTGCCGGTCGGTGTTGCCCAGCACCTTGAATTTCTTGCTGGGCACCTTGTACT
CGTCGGTGATCACGGCCCAGCCCACAGAGTTGGTGCCGATGTCCAGGCCGATGCTGTACTTCTTGTCCAT
GGTGGCAGCGCTCTAGAACCGGTCCTGTGTTCTGGCGGCAAACCCGTTGCGAAAAAGAACGTTCACGGCG
ACTACTGCACTTATATACGGTTCTCCCCCACCCTCGGGAAAAAGGCGGAGCCAGTACACGACATCACTTT
CCCAGTTTACCCCGCGCCACCTTCTCTAGGCACCGGATCAATTGCCGACCCCTCCCCCCAACTTCTCGGG
GACTGTGGGCGATGTGCGCTCTGCCCACTGACGGGCACCGGAGCCAATTCCCACTCCTTTCAAGACCTAG
CTAGCGAATTCAAAAAAGCACCGACTCGGTGCCACTTTTTCAAGTTGATAACGGACTAGCCTTATTTTAA
CTTGCTATTTCTAGCTCTAAAACAGAGACGTACAAAAAAGAGCAAGAAGCTAAAAAAGATTTAAAAATTA
TTTTTAGCGCAGTTAATGGAACAGGAACTAAATTTACCCCAAAAATATTACGTGAATCAGGATATAACGT
TATTGAGGTTGAAGAGCATGCATTTGAAGATGAAACATTTAAAAATGTTGTAAATCCAAATCCAGAATTT
GATCCTGCATGAAAAATACCGCTTGAATATGGTATTAAACATGATGCAGATATTATTATTATGAATGACC
CAGATGCTGACAGATTTGGAATGGCAATAAAACATGATGGTCATTTTGTAAGATTAGATGGAAATCAAAC
AGGACCAATTTTAATTGATTGAAAATTATCAAATCTAAAACGCTTAAATAGCATTCCAAAAAATCCGGCT
CTATATTCAAGTTTTGTAACAAGTGATTTGGGTGATAGAATCGCTCATGAAAAATATGGAGTTAATATTG
TAAAAACTTTAACTGGATTTAAATGAATGGGTAGAGAAATTGCTAAAGAAGAAGATAACGGATTAAATTT
TGTTTTTGCTTATGAAGAAAGTTATGGATATGTAATTGATGACTCAGCTAGAGATAAAGATGGAATACAA
GCTTCTATATTAATAGCAGAGGCTGCTTGATTTTATAAAAAACAAAATAAAACATTAGTAGACTATTTAG
AAGATTTATTTAAAGAAATGGGTGCATATTACACTTTCACTTTAAACTTGAATTTTAAACCAGAAGAAAA
GAAATTAAAAATTGAACCATTAATGAAATCATTGAGAGCAACACCCTTAACTCAAATTGCTGGACTTAAA
GTTGTTAATGTTGAAGACTACATCGATGGAATGTATAATATGCCAGGACAAGACTTACTAAAATTTTATT
TAGAAGATAAGTCATGATTTGCTGTTCGCCCAAGTGGAACTGAACCTAAACTAAAAATTTATTTTATAGG
TGTTGGTGAATCTGTTCAAAACGCTAAAGTTAAAGTAGACGAAATTATTAAAGAATTAAAATTAAAAATG
AATATATAGGAGAAAAAATGAAACTAAACAAATATATAGATCACACATTATTAAAACAAGATGCTACGAA
AGCTGAAATTAAACAATTATGTGATGAAGCAATTGAATTTGATTTTGCAACAGTTTGTGTTAATTCATAT
TGAACAAGCTATTGTAAAGAATTATTAAAAGGCACAAATGTAGGAATAACAAATGTTGTAGGTTTTCCTC
TAGGTGCATGCACAACAGCTACAAAAGCATTCGAAGTTTCTGAAGCAATTAAAGATGGTGCAACAGAAAT
TGATATGGTATTAAATATTGGTGCATTAAAAGACAAAAATTATGAATTAGTTTTAGAAGACATGAAAGCT
GTAAAAAAAGCAGCTGGATCACATGTTGTTAAATGTATTATGGAAAATTGTTTATTAACAAAAGAAGAAA
TCATGAAAGCTTGTGAAATAGCTGTTGAAGCTGGATTAGAATTTGTTAAAACATCAACAGGATTTTCAAA
ATCAGGTGCAACATTTGAAGATGTTAAACTAATGAAGTCAGTTGTTAAAGACAATGCTTTAGTTAAAGCA
GCTGGTGGAGTTAGAACATTTGAAGATGCTCAAAAAATGATTGAAGCAGGAGCTGACCGCTTAGGAACAA
GTGGTGGAGTAGCTATTATTAAAGGTGAAGAAAACAACGCGAGTTACTAAAACTAGCGTTTTTTTATTTT
GCTCATTTTTATTAAAAGTTTGCAAAAAGGAACATAAAAATTCTAATTATTGATACTAAAGTTATTAAAA
AGAAGATTTTGGTTGATTTTATAAAGGTCATAGAATATAATATTTTAGCATGTGTATTTTGTGTGCTCAT
TTACAACCGTCTCCGGTGTTTCGTCCTTTCCACAAGATATATAAAGCCAAGAAATCGAAATACTTTCAAG
TTACGGTAAGCATATGATAGTCCATTTTAAAACATAATTTTAAAACTGCAAACTACCCAAGAAATTATTA
CTTTCTACGTCACGTATTTTGTACTAATATCTTTGTGTTTACAGTCAAATTAATTCTAATTATCTCTCTA
ACAGCCTTGTATCGTATATGCAAATATGAAGGAATCATGGGAAATAGGCCCTCGGTACCTTAATTAACCA
AACTGGATCTCTGCTGTCCCTGTAATAAACCCGAAAATTTTGAATTTTTGTAATTTGTTTTTGTAATTCT
TTAGTTTGTATGTCTGTTGCTATTATGTCTACTATTCTTTCCCCTGCACTGTACCCCCCAATCCCCCCTT
TTCTTTTAAAATTGTGGATGAATACTGCCATTTGTCTGCAGAATTGGCGCACGCAGTGCCGATCCGTTCA
CTAATCGAATGGATCTGTCTCTGTCTCTCTCTCCACCTTCTTCTTCTATTCCTTCGGGCCTGTCGGGTCC
CCTCGGGGTTGGGAGGTGGGTCTGAAACGATAATGGTGAATATCCCTGCCTAACTCTATTCACTATAGAA
AGTACAGCAAAAACTATTCTTAAACCTACCAAGCCTCCTACTATCATTATGAATAATTTTATATACCACA
GCCAATTTGTTATGTTAAACCAATTCCACAAACTTGCCCATTTATCTAATTCCAATAATTCTTGTTCATT
CTTTTCTTGCTGGTTTTGCGATTCTTCAATTAAGGAGTGTATTAAGCTTGTGTAATTGTTAATTTCTCTG
TCCCACTCCATCCAGGTCGTGTGATTCCAAATCTGTTCCAGAGATTTATTACTCCAACTAGCATTCCAAG
GCACAGCAGTGGTGCAAATGAGTTTTCCAGAGCAACCCCAAATCCCCAGGAGCTGTTGATCCTTTAGGTA
TCTTTCCACAGCCAGGATTCTTGCCTGGAGCTGCTTGATGCCCCAGACTGTGAGTTGCAACAGATGCTGT
TGCGCCTCAATAGCCCTCAGCAAATTGTTCTGCTGCTGCACTATACCAGACAATAATTGTCTGGCCTGTA
CCGTCAGCGTCATTGACGCTGCGCCCATAGTGCTTCCTGCTGCTCCCAAGAACCCAAGGAACAAAGCTCC
TATTCCCACTGCTCTTTTTTCTCTCTGCACCACTCTTCTCTTTGCCTTGGTGGGTGCTACTCCTAATGGT
TCAATTTTTACTACTTTATATTTATATAATTCACTTCTCCAATTGTCCCTCATATCTCCTCCTCCAGGTC
TGAAGATCAGCGGCCGCTTGCTGTGCGGTGGTCTTACTTTTGTTTTGCTCTTCCTCTATCTTGTCTAAAG
CTTCCTTGGTGTCTTTTATCTCTATCCTTTGATGCACACAATAGAGGGTTGCTACTGTATTATATAATGA
TCTAAGTTCTTCTGATCCTGTCTGAAGGGATGGTTGTAGCTGTCCCAGTATTTGTCTACAGCCTTCTGAT
GTTTCTAACAGGCCAGGATTAACTGCGAATCGTTCTAGCTCCCTGCTTGCCCATACTATATGTTTTAATT
TATATTTTTTCTTTCCCCCTGGCCTTAACCGAATTTTTTCCCATCGCGATCTAATTCTCCCCCGCTTAAT
ACTGACGCTCTCGCACCCATCTCTCTCCTTCTAGCCTCCGCTAGTCAAAATTTTTGGCGTACTCACCAGT
CGCCGCCCCTCGCCTCTTGCCGTGCGCGCTTCAGCAAGCCGAGTCCTGCGTCGAGAGAGCTCCTCTGGTT
TCCCTTTCGCTTTCAAGTCCCTGTTCGGGCGCCACTGCTAGAGATTTTCCACACTGACTAAAAGGGTCTG
AGGGATCTCTAGTTACCAGAGTCACACAACAGACGGGCACACACTACTTGAAGCACTCAAGGCAAGCTTT
ATTGAGGCTTAAGCAGTGGGTTCCCTAGTTAGCCAGAGAGCTCCCAGGCTCAGATCTGGTCTAACCAGAG
AGACCCAGTACAGGCAAAACGCGCTGCTTATATAGACCTCCCACCGTACACGCCTACCGCCCATTTGCGT
CAATGGGGCGGAGTTGTTACGACATTTTGGAAAGTCCCGTTGATTTTGGTGCCAAAACAAACTCCCATTG
ACGTCAATGGGGTGGAGACTTGGAAATCCCCGTGAGTCAAACCGCTATCCACGCCCATTGATGTACTGCC
AAAACCGCATCACCATGGTAATAGCGATGACTAATACGTAGATGTACTGCCAAGTAGGAAAGTCCCATAA
GGTCATGTACTGGGCATAATGCCAGGCGGGCCATTTACCGTCATTGACGTCAATAGGGGGCGTACTTGGC
ATATGATACACTTGATGTACTGCCAAGTGGGCAGTTTACCGTAAATACTCCACCCATTGACGTCAATGGA
AAGTCCCTATTGGCGTTACTATGGGAACATACGTCATTATTGACGTCAATGGGCGGGGGTCGTTGGGCGG
TCAGCCAGGCGGGCCATTTACCGTAAGTTATGTAACGCGGAACTCCATATATGGGCTATGAACTAATGAC
CCCGTAATTGATTACTATTAATAACTAGTCAATAATCAATGTCAACGCGTATATCTGGCCCGTACATCGC
GAAGCAGCGCAAAACGCCTAACCCTAAGCAGATTCTTCATGCAATTGTCGGTCAAGCCTTGCCTTGTTGT
AGCTTAAATTTTGCTCGCGCACTACTCAGCGACCTCCAACACACAAGCAGGGAGCAGATACTGGCTTAAC
TATGCGGCATCAGAGCAGATTGTACTGAGAGTGCACCATAGGGGATCGGGAGATCTCCCGATCCGTCGAC
GTCAGGTGGCACTTTTCGGGGAAATGTGCGCGGAACCCCTATTTGTTTATTTTTCTAAATACATTCAAAT
ATGTATCCGCTCATGAGACAATAACCCTGATAAATGCTTCAATAATATTGAAAAAGGAAGAGTATGAGTA
TTCAACATTTCCGTGTCGCCCTTATTCCCTTTTTTGCGGCATTTTGCCTTCCTGTTTTTGCTCACCCAGA
AACGCTGGTGAAAGTAAAAGATGCTGAAGATCAGTTGGGTGCACGAGTGGGTTACATCGAACTGGATCTC
AACAGCGGTAAGATCCTTGAGAGTTTTCGCCCCGAAGAACGTTTTCCAATGATGAGCACTTTTAAAGTTC
TGCTATGTGGCGCGGTATTATCCCGTATTGACGCCGGGCAAGAGCAACTCGGTCGCCGCATACACTATTC
TCAGAATGACTTGGTTGAGTACTCACCAGTCACAGAAAAGCATCTTACGGATGGCATGACAGTAAGAGAA
TTATGCAGTGCTGCCATAACCATGAGTGATAACACTGCGGCCAACTTACTTCTGACAACGATCGGAGGAC
CGAAGGAGCTAACCGCTTTTTTGCACAACATGGGGGATCATGTAACTCGCCTTGATCGTTGGGAACCGGA
GCTGAATGAAGCCATACCAAACGACGAGCGTGACACCACGATGCCTGTAGCAATGGCAACAACGTTGCGC
AAACTATTAACTGGCGAACTACTTACTCTAGCTTCCCGGCAACAATTAATAGACTGGATGGAGGCGGATA
AAGTTGCAGGACCACTTCTGCGCTCGGCCCTTCCGGCTGGCTGGTTTATTGCTGATAAATCTGGAGCCGG
TGAGCGTGGGTCTCGCGGTATCATTGCAGCACTGGGGCCAGATGGTAAGCCCTCCCGTATCGTAGTTATC
TACACGACGGGGAGTCAGGCAACTATGGATGAACGAAATAGACAGATCGCTGAGATAGGTGCCTCACTGA
TTAAGCATTGGTAACTGTCAGACCAAGTTTACTCATATATACTTTAGATTGATTTAAAACTTCATTTTTA
ATTTAAAAGGATCTAGGTGAAGATCCTTTTTGATAATCTCATGACCAAAATCCCTTAACGTGAGTTTTCG
TTCCACTGAGCGTCAGACCCCGTAGAAAAGATCAAAGGATCTTCTTGAGATCCTTTTTTTCTGCGCGTAA
TCTGCTGCTTGCAAACAAAAAAACCACCGCTACCAGCGGTGGTTTGTTTGCCGGATCAAGAGCTACCAAC
TCTTTTTCCGAAGGTAACTGGCTTCAGCAGAGCGCAGATACCAAATACTGTTCTTCTAGTGTAGCCGTAG
TTAGGCCACCACTTCAAGAACTCTGTAGCACCGCCTACATACCTCGCTCTGCTAATCCTGTTACCAGTGG
CTGCTGCCAGTGGCGATAAGTCGTGTCTTACCGGGTTGGACTCAAGACGATAGTTACCGGATAAGGCGCA
GCGGTCGGGCTGAACGGGGGGTTCGTGCACACAGCCCAGCTTGGAGCGAACGACCTACACCGAACTGAGA
TACCTACAGCGTGAGCTATGAGAAAGCGCCACGCTTCCCGAAGGGAGAAAGGCGGACAGGTATCCGGTAA
GCGGCAGGGTCGGAACAGGAGAGCGCACGAGGGAGCTTCCAGGGGGAAACGCCTGGTATCTTTATAGTCC
TGTCGGGTTTCGCCACCTCTGACTTGAGCGTCGATTTTTGTGATGCTCGTCAGGGGGGCGGAGCCTATGG
AAAAACGCCAGCAACGCGGCCTTTTTACGGTTCCTGGCCTTTTGCTGGCCTTTTGCTCACATGTTCTTTC
CTGCGTTATCCCCTGATTCTGTGGATAACCGTATTACCGCCTTTGAGTGAGCTGATACCGCTCGCCGCAG
CCGAACGACCGAGCGCAGCGAGTCAGTGAGCGAGGAAGCGGAAGAGCGCCCAATACGCAAACCGCCTCTC
CCCGCGCGTTGGCCGATTCATTAATGCAGCTGGCACGACAGGTTTCCCGACTGGAAAGCGGGCAGTGAGC
GCAACGCAATTAATGTGAGTTAGCTCACTCATTAGGCACCCCAGGCTTTACACTTTATGCTTCCGGCTCG
TATGTTGTGTGGAATTGTGAGCGGATAACAATTTCACACAGGAAACAGCTATGACCATGATTACGCCAAG
CTCTAGCTAGAGGTCGACGGTATACAGACATGATAAGATACATTGATGAGTTTGGACAAACCACAACTAG
AATGCAGTGAAAAAAATGCTTTATTTGTGAAATTTGTGATGCTATTGCTTTATTTGTAACCATTATAAGC
TGCAATAAACAAGTTGGGGTGGGCGAAGAACTCCAGCATGAGATCCCCGCGCTGGAGGATCATCCAGCCG
GCGTCCCGGAAAACGATTCCGAAGCCCAACCTTTCATAGAAGGCGGCGGTGGAATCGAAATCTCGTAGCA
CGTGTCAGTCCTGCTCCTCGGCCACGAAGTGCACGCAGTTGCCGGCCGGGTCGCGCAGGGCGAACTCCCG
CCCCCACGGCTGCTCGCCGATCTCGGTCATGGCCGGCCCGGAGGCGTCCCGGAAGTTCGTGGACACGACC
TCCGACCACTCGGCGTACAGCTCGTCCAGGCCGCGCACCCACACCCAGGCCAGGGTGTTGTCCGGCACCA
CCTGGTCCTGGACCGCGCTGATGAACAGGGTCACGTCGTCCCGGACCACACCGGCGAAGTCGTCCTCCAC
GAAGTCCCGGGAGAACCCGAGCCGGTCGGTCCAGAACTCGACCGCTCCGGCGACGTCGCGCGCGGTGAGC
ACCGGAACGGCACTGGTCAACTTGGCCATGGTTTAGTTCCTCACCTTGTCGTATTATACTATGCCGATAT
ACTATGCCGATGATTAATTGTCAACACGTGCTGATCAGATCCGAAAATGGATATACAAGCTCCCGGGAGC
TTTTTGCAAAAGCCTAGGCCTCCAAAAAAGCCTCCTCACTACTTCTGGAATAGCTCAGAGGCAGAGGCG
